Addgene plasmid #120167: mCh-KIF17*-strep
Purpose: Expresses a chimera of mCherry (fluorescent tag), a KIF17-based anterograde motor and streptavidin
Depositing lab: Juan Bonifacino. Depositing organization: National Institute of Child Health and Human Development (NICHD). Publication: Reversible association with motor proteins (RAMP): A streptavidin-based method to manipulate organelle positioning. Guardia CM, De Pace R, Sen A, Saric A, Jarnik M, Kolin DA, Kunwar A, Bonifacino JS. PLoS Biol. 2019 May 17;17(5):e3000279. doi: 10.1371/journal.pbio.3000279. eCollection 2019 May. PubMed 31100061.
Backbone
  Vector backbone: pmCherry-C1
  Backbone manufacturer: Clontech
  Backbone size w/o insert (bp): 4727
  Total vector size (bp): 6752
  Vector type: Mammalian Expression
  Selectable markers: Neomycin (select with G418)
Growth in bacteria
  Bacterial resistance: Kanamycin, 50 μg/mL
  Growth temperature: 37°C
  Growth strain: DH5alpha
  Copy number: High Copy
Gene/Insert
  Gene/Insert name: kinesin family member 17 (alt name: KIF17)
  Species: H. sapiens (human)
  Insert size (bp): 2025
  Mutation: Truncated KIF17: 1-509 aa
  Entrez Gene: KIF17 (a.k.a. KIF17B, KIF3X, KLP-2, OSM-3)
  Promoter: CMV
  Tag / fusion protein: mCherry (N terminal on backbone); Streptavidin (C terminal on insert)
  Cloning method: Gibson Cloning
  Sequencing primers: 5′ mChC1 fwd; 3′ SV40pA rev
Terms and licenses: Academic/Nonprofit Terms; Industry Terms: Not Available to Industry
How to cite: mCh-KIF17*-strep was a gift from Juan Bonifacino (Addgene plasmid # 120167 ; http://n2t.net/addgene:120167 ; RRID:Addgene_120167)
