[The description below was written by a language model from this plasmid's Addgene catalogue record and pLannotate feature annotations shown in this document.]
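Description:
mCh-KIF17*-strep is a mammalian expression plasmid built on the Clontech pmCherry-C1 backbone, with a total size of 6,752 bp. It replicates in E. coli at high copy from a ColE1/pUC-type origin and also carries an f1 phage origin. A single NeoR/KanR (Tn5 aminoglycoside phosphotransferase) gene provides both selections. A bacterial bla-type promoter drives it for kanamycin resistance in bacteria, and the SV40 enhancer/early promoter drives it for G418 selection in mammalian cells, with an HSV TK polyadenylation signal downstream.

The payload is one open reading frame expressed from the CMV immediate-early enhancer and promoter and terminated by the SV40 poly(A) signal. It encodes mCherry at the N terminus, then a short linker derived from the multiple cloning site, a truncated KIF17 (residues 1–509), and streptavidin fused at the C terminus. The catalogue lists the kinesin as human. The automated annotation labels this segment by its closest match, mouse Kif17, which probably reflects homology rather than a different source. The small bGH poly(A), large T antigen and ble fragments in the feature table look like backbone remnants or partial matches, not functional parts.

The truncated KIF17 serves as an anterograde motor module. Streptavidin allows the motor to be coupled to cargo carrying a streptavidin-binding partner, and mCherry lets the chimera be followed by red fluorescence. The associated publication describes a streptavidin-based method for reversible association with motor proteins, used to manipulate organelle positioning. The plasmid supplies the anterograde motor component of that system. The matching organelle-targeted partner construct is not part of this record.
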