Features (pLannotate 1.2.2; 17 found; start..end, strand, type, name):
     54..70      -  polyA_signal   bGH poly(A) signal (fragment): bovine growth hormone polyadenylation signal
    292..880     +  rep_origin     ori: high-copy-number ColE1/pMB1/pBR322/pUC origin of replication
   1055..1358    +  enhancer       CMV enhancer: human cytomegalovirus immediate early enhancer
   1359..1562    +  promoter       CMV promoter: human cytomegalovirus (CMV) immediate early promoter
   1607..2314    +  CDS            mCherry: mCherry is a basic (constitutively fluorescent) red fluorescent protein published in 2004, derived from Discosoma sp.. It is reported to be a very rapidly-maturing monomer with low acid sensitivity.
   2315..2365    +  misc_feature   MCS (fragment): multiple cloning site
   2366..3895    +  CDS            Kif17 (fragment): KIF17_MOUSE - Experimental evidence at protein level: Swiss-Prot protein existence level 1. Dendrite-specific motor protein which, in association with the Apba1-containing complex (LIN-10-LIN-2-LIN-7 complex), transports vesicles containing N-methyl-D-aspartate (NMDA) receptor subunit NR2B along microtubules. From Mus musculus (Mouse).
   3881..4387    +  CDS            SAV_STRAV (fragment): Experimental evidence at protein level: Swiss-Prot protein existence level 1. The biological function of streptavidin is not known. Forms a strong non-covalent specific complex with biotin (one molecule of biotin per subunit of streptavidin). From Streptomyces avidinii.
   4391..4415    +  misc_feature   MCS (fragment): multiple cloning site
   4427..4511    +  CDS            large T antigen (fragment): large T antigen from SV40 (simian virus 40)
   4534..4655    +  polyA_signal   SV40 poly(A) signal: SV40 polyadenylation signal
   4689..5117    -  rep_origin     f1 ori (sequence partly withheld): f1 bacteriophage origin of replication; arrow indicates direction of (+) strand synthesis
   5144..5248    +  promoter       AmpR promoter: bla
   5250..5607    +  promoter       SV40 promoter: SV40 enhancer and early promoter
   5642..6436    +  CDS            NeoR/KanR: aminoglycoside phosphotransferase from Tn5; aph(3')-II (or nptII); confers resistance to neomycin, kanamycin, and G418 (Geneticin®)
   6457..6609    +  CDS            ble (fragment): BLE_KLEPN - Experimental evidence at protein level: Swiss-Prot protein existence level 1. Binding protein with a strong affinity to the bleomycin family of antibiotics. Binds to CL990; an antimitotic-antibiotic compound. From Klebsiella pneumoniae.
   6668..6715    +  polyA_signal   HSV TK poly(A) signal: herpes simplex virus thymidine kinase polyadenylation signal (Cole and Stacy, 1985)
>Addgene plasmid #120167 | mCh-KIF17*-strep | addgene full sequence | sequence record 247505 | Addgene NGS Result
CGATACCCCACCGAGACCCCATTGGGGCCAATACGCCCGCGTTTCTTCCTTTTCCCCACCCCACCCCCCA
AGTTCGGGTGAAGGCCCAGGGCTCGCAGCCAACGTCGGGGCGGCAGGCCCTGCCATAGCCTCAGGTTACT
CATATATACTTTAGATTGATTTAAAACTTCATTTTTAATTTAAAAGGATCTAGGTGAAGATCCTTTTTGA
TAATCTCATGACCAAAATCCCTTAACGTGAGTTTTCGTTCCACTGAGCGTCAGACCCCGTAGAAAAGATC
AAAGGATCTTCTTGAGATCCTTTTTTTCTGCGCGTAATCTGCTGCTTGCAAACAAAAAAACCACCGCTAC
CAGCGGTGGTTTGTTTGCCGGATCAAGAGCTACCAACTCTTTTTCCGAAGGTAACTGGCTTCAGCAGAGC
GCAGATACCAAATACTGTTCTTCTAGTGTAGCCGTAGTTAGGCCACCACTTCAAGAACTCTGTAGCACCG
CCTACATACCTCGCTCTGCTAATCCTGTTACCAGTGGCTGCTGCCAGTGGCGATAAGTCGTGTCTTACCG
GGTTGGACTCAAGACGATAGTTACCGGATAAGGCGCAGCGGTCGGGCTGAACGGGGGGTTCGTGCACACA
GCCCAGCTTGGAGCGAACGACCTACACCGAACTGAGATACCTACAGCGTGAGCTATGAGAAAGCGCCACG
CTTCCCGAAGGGAGAAAGGCGGACAGGTATCCGGTAAGCGGCAGGGTCGGAACAGGAGAGCGCACGAGGG
AGCTTCCAGGGGGAAACGCCTGGTATCTTTATAGTCCTGTCGGGTTTCGCCACCTCTGACTTGAGCGTCG
ATTTTTGTGATGCTCGTCAGGGGGGCGGAGCCTATGGAAAAACGCCAGCAACGCGGCCTTTTTACGGTTC
CTGGCCTTTTGCTGGCCTTTTGCTCACATGTTCTTTCCTGCGTTATCCCCTGATTCTGTGGATAACCGTA
TTACCGCCATGCATTAGTTATTAATAGTAATCAATTACGGGGTCATTAGTTCATAGCCCATATATGGAGT
TCCGCGTTACATAACTTACGGTAAATGGCCCGCCTGGCTGACCGCCCAACGACCCCCGCCCATTGACGTC
AATAATGACGTATGTTCCCATAGTAACGCCAATAGGGACTTTCCATTGACGTCAATGGGTGGAGTATTTA
CGGTAAACTGCCCACTTGGCAGTACATCAAGTGTATCATATGCCAAGTACGCCCCCTATTGACGTCAATG
ACGGTAAATGGCCCGCCTGGCATTATGCCCAGTACATGACCTTATGGGACTTTCCTACTTGGCAGTACAT
CTACGTATTAGTCATCGCTATTACCATGGTGATGCGGTTTTGGCAGTACATCAATGGGCGTGGATAGCGG
TTTGACTCACGGGGATTTCCAAGTCTCCACCCCATTGACGTCAATGGGAGTTTGTTTTGGCACCAAAATC
AACGGGACTTTCCAAAATGTCGTAACAACTCCGCCCCATTGACGCAAATGGGCGGTAGGCGTGTACGGTG
GGAGGTCTATATAAGCAGAGCTGGTTTAGTGAACCGTCAGATCCGCTAGCGCTACCGGTCGCCACCATGG
TGAGCAAGGGCGAGGAGGATAACATGGCCATCATCAAGGAGTTCATGCGCTTCAAGGTGCACATGGAGGG
CTCCGTGAACGGCCACGAGTTCGAGATCGAGGGCGAGGGCGAGGGCCGCCCCTACGAGGGCACCCAGACC
GCCAAGCTGAAGGTGACCAAGGGTGGCCCCCTGCCCTTCGCCTGGGACATCCTGTCCCCTCAGTTCATGT
ACGGCTCCAAGGCCTACGTGAAGCACCCCGCCGACATCCCCGACTACTTGAAGCTGTCCTTCCCCGAGGG
CTTCAAGTGGGAGCGCGTGATGAACTTCGAGGACGGCGGCGTGGTGACCGTGACCCAGGACTCCTCCCTG
CAGGACGGCGAGTTCATCTACAAGGTGAAGCTGCGCGGCACCAACTTCCCCTCCGACGGCCCCGTAATGC
AGAAGAAGACCATGGGCTGGGAGGCCTCCTCCGAGCGGATGTACCCCGAGGACGGCGCCCTGAAGGGCGA
GATCAAGCAGAGGCTGAAGCTGAAGGACGGCGGCCACTACGACGCTGAGGTCAAGACCACCTACAAGGCC
AAGAAGCCCGTGCAGCTGCCCGGCGCCTACAACGTCAACATCAAGTTGGACATCACCTCCCACAACGAGG
ACTACACCATCGTGGAACAGTACGAACGCGCCGAGGGCCGCCACTCCACCGGCGGCATGGACGAGCTGTA
CAAGTCCGGACTCAGATCTCGAGCTCAAGCTTCGAATTCTGCAGTCGACGGTACCATGGCCTCCGAGGCG
GTGAAGGTTGTCGTGCGCTGCCGTCCCATGAACCAGCGGGAGCGAGAGCTGCGCTGCCAGCCCGTGGTGA
CTGTGGACTGCGCGCGCGCCCAGTGCTGCATCCAGAACCCGGGCGCCGCCGACGAGCCGCCCAAGCAGTT
CACCTTCGACGGCGCCTACCACGTGGACCACGTCACCGAGCAGATCTACAACGAGATCGCCTATCCGCTG
GTGGAGGGCGTCACTGAGGGCTACAATGGCACCATCTTTGCCTACGGCCAGACAGGCAGCGGGAAGTCCT
TCACCATGCAGGGCCTGCCGGATCCGCCCTCCCAGAGAGGCATCATCCCCAGGGCCTTCGAGCACGTGTT
CGAGAGCGTCCAGTGTGCAGAGAACACTAAGTTCCTGGTCCGGGCCTCCTACCTGGAGATCTACAATGAA
GATGTCCGGGACCTCCTTGGGGCTGACACCAAGCAGAAGCTGGAGCTGAAGGAGCACCCAGAGAAGGGCG
TGTACGTGAAGGGGCTGTCCATGCACACGGTGCACAGCGTGGCCCAGTGTGAGCACATCATGGAGACTGG
CTGGAAGAACCGTTCGGTCGGCTACACGCTGATGAACAAGGATTCCTCACGCTCGCACTCCATCTTCACC
ATCAGCATCGAGATGTCTGCCGTGGATGAGCGGGGCAAGGACCACCTCCGGGCGGGCAAGCTGAACCTGG
TGGACCTGGCGGGCAGCGAGCGGCAGTCCAAGACCGGGGCCACGGGCGAGCGGCTCAAGGAGGCCACCAA
GATCAACCTGTCGCTCTCGGCACTGGGCAATGTCATCTCGGCGCTGGTGGACGGGCGCTGTAAGCACGTC
CCCTACCGTGACTCGAAGCTGACGCGGCTGCTGCAGGACTCACTGGGCGGCAACACCAAGACGCTCATGG
TGGCCTGCCTGTCGCCTGCGGACAACAACTACGATGAGACACTCAGCACGCTGCGCTACGCCAACCGGGC
CAAGAACATCAGGAACAAGCCGCGCATCAATGAGGACCCCAAGGATGCGCTGCTTCGCGAGTACCAGGAG
GAGATCAAGAAGCTCAAGGCCATCCTGACACAGCAGATGAGCCCCAGCAGCCTGTCAGCCCTGCTGTCCA
GGCAGGTGCCCCCAGACCCTGTGCAGGTGGAGGAGAAGCTGTTGCCCCAACCTGTGATCCAGCATGACAT
GGAGGCCGAGAAGCAGCTGATCCGGGAGGAGTATGAAGAGCGCCTGGCCCGGCTGAAAGCCGACTATAAG
GCCGAGCAGGAGTCTCGGGCCAGGCTGGAGGAAGACATCACTGCCATGCGCAACTCATATGACGTCAGGC
TGTCCACGCTGGAGGAGAACCTGCGGAAGGAGACAGAGGCTGTCCTGCAGGTGGGAGTCCTCTACAAGGC
TGAGGTCATGTCCAGGGCTGAGTTTGCCAGCAGCGCTGAGTACCCGCCTGCTTTTCAGTATGAGACAGTG
GTGAAACCCAAGGTCTTCTCCACGACTGACACTCTGCCCAGTGGTAGCGGCAGCGGTAGCGACCCTAGCA
AAGACTCAAAAGCTCAGGTGTCCGCTGCCGAGGCTGGCATTACTGGAACATGGTACAATCAGCTCGGGAG
CACCTTTATTGTGACTGCTGGAGCCGATGGAGCCCTCACCGGAACATACGAATCTGCTGTGGGAAACGCC
GAATCACGGTACGTCCTCACTGGCCGATACGATAGTGCCCCTGCCACCGACGGATCTGGGACTGCCCTGG
GATGGACTGTCGCTTGGAAAAACAACTACCGGAATGCTCATTCTGCCACAACATGGAGTGGACAGTACGT
GGGAGGCGCTGAGGCTAGAATCAATACACAGTGGCTGCTCACATCTGGCACAACCGAGGCAAATGCTTGG
AAATCCACCCTGGTGGGACATGACACATTCACCAAAGTGAAACCCTCCGCCGCTTCAATCGATGCCGCCA
AAAAAGCCGGAGTCAACAACGGCAATCCTCTGGATGCCGTCCAGCAGTAAGTACCGCGGGCCCGGGATCC
ACCGGATCTAGATAACTGATCATAATCAGCCATACCACATTTGTAGAGGTTTTACTTGCTTTAAAAAACC
TCCCACACCTCCCCCTGAACCTGAAACATAAAATGAATGCAATTGTTGTTGTTAACTTGTTTATTGCAGC
TTATAATGGTTACAAATAAAGCAATAGCATCACAAATTTCACAAATAAAGCATTTTTTTCACTGCATTCT
AGTTGTGGTTTGTCCAAACTCATCAATGTATCTTAACGCGTAAATTGTAAGCGTTAATATTTTGTTAAAA
TTCGCGTTAAATTTTTGTTAAATCAGCTCATTTTTTAACCAATAGGCCGAAATCGGCAAAATCCCTTATA
AATCAAAAGAATAGACCGAGATAGGGT
[37 nt withheld, positions 4788-4824]
AAAGAACGTGGACTCCAACGTCAAAGG
[49 nt withheld, positions 4852-4900]
T
[91 nt withheld, positions 4902-4992]
G
[124 nt withheld, positions 4994-5117]
CAGGTGGCACTTTTCGGGGAAATGTGCGCGGAACCCCTATTTGTTTATTTTTCTAAATACATTCAAATAT
GTATCCGCTCATGAGACAATAACCCTGATAAATGCTTCAATAATATTGAAAAAGGAAGAGTCCTGAGGCG
GAAAGAACCAGCTGTGGAATGTGTGTCAGTTAGGGTGTGGAAAGTCCCCAGGCTCCCCAGCAGGCAGAAG
TATGCAAAGCATGCATCTCAATTAGTCAGCAACCAGGTGTGGAAAGTCCCCAGGCTCCCCAGCAGGCAGA
AGTATGCAAAGCATGCATCTCAATTAGTCAGCAACCATAGTCCCGCCCCTAACTCCGCCCATCCCGCCCC
TAACTCCGCCCAGTTCCGCCCATTCTCCGCCCCATGGCTGACTAATTTTTTTTATTTATGCAGAGGCCGA
GGCCGCCTCGGCCTCTGAGCTATTCCAGAAGTAGTGAGGAGGCTTTTTTGGAGGCCTAGGCTTTTGCAAA
GATCGATCAAGAGACAGGATGAGGATCGTTTCGCATGATTGAACAAGATGGATTGCACGCAGGTTCTCCG
GCCGCTTGGGTGGAGAGGCTATTCGGCTATGACTGGGCACAACAGACAATCGGCTGCTCTGATGCCGCCG
TGTTCCGGCTGTCAGCGCAGGGGCGCCCGGTTCTTTTTGTCAAGACCGACCTGTCCGGTGCCCTGAATGA
ACTGCAAGACGAGGCAGCGCGGCTATCGTGGCTGGCCACGACGGGCGTTCCTTGCGCAGCTGTGCTCGAC
GTTGTCACTGAAGCGGGAAGGGACTGGCTGCTATTGGGCGAAGTGCCGGGGCAGGATCTCCTGTCATCTC
ACCTTGCTCCTGCCGAGAAAGTATCCATCATGGCTGATGCAATGCGGCGGCTGCATACGCTTGATCCGGC
TACCTGCCCATTCGACCACCAAGCGAAACATCGCATCGAGCGAGCACGTACTCGGATGGAAGCCGGTCTT
GTCGATCAGGATGATCTGGACGAAGAGCATCAGGGGCTCGCGCCAGCCGAACTGTTCGCCAGGCTCAAGG
CGAGCATGCCCGACGGCGAGGATCTCGTCGTGACCCATGGCGATGCCTGCTTGCCGAATATCATGGTGGA
AAATGGCCGCTTTTCTGGATTCATCGACTGTGGCCGGCTGGGTGTGGCGGACCGCTATCAGGACATAGCG
TTGGCTACCCGTGATATTGCTGAAGAGCTTGGCGGCGAATGGGCTGACCGCTTCCTCGTGCTTTACGGTA
TCGCCGCTCCCGATTCGCAGCGCATCGCCTTCTATCGCCTTCTTGACGAGTTCTTCTGAGCGGGACTCTG
GGGTTCGAAATGACCGACCAAGCGACGCCCAACCTGCCATCACGAGATTTCGATTCCACCGCCGCCTTCT
ATGAAAGGTTGGGCTTCGGAATCGTTTTCCGGGACGCCGGCTGGATGATCCTCCAGCGCGGGGATCTCAT
GCTGGAGTTCTTCGCCCACCCTAGGGGGAGGCTAACTGAAACACGGAAGGAGACAATACCGGAAGGAACC
CGCGCTATGACGGCAATAAAAAGACAGAATAAAACGCACGGTGTTGGGTCGTTTGTTCATAAACGCGGGG
TTCGGTCCCAGGGCTGGCACTCTGT
